Addgene plasmid #1168: GFP-CDC12(WT)
Depositing lab: Susan Lindquist. Depositing organization: Whitehead Institute for Biomedical Research. Publication: Dominant gain-of-function mutations in Hsp104p reveal crucial roles for the middle region. Schirmer EC, Homann OR, Kowal AS, Lindquist S. Mol Biol Cell 2004 May;15(5):2061-72. Epub 2004 Feb 20. 10.1091/mbc.e02-08-0502 PubMed 14978213.
Backbone
  Vector backbone: pRS316
  Backbone size w/o insert (bp): 4895
  Vector type: Yeast Expression
Growth in bacteria
  Bacterial resistance: Ampicillin, 100 μg/mL
  Growth temperature: 37°C
  Growth strain: DH5alpha
  Copy number: High Copy
Gene/Insert
  Gene/Insert name: CDC12
  Species: S. cerevisiae (budding yeast)
  Insert size (bp): 708
  Mutation: Added N-terminal GFP to CDC12 in plasmid CDC12(WT)... see article for cloning details
  GenBank ID: X82498
  Entrez Gene: CDC12 (a.k.a. YHR107C, CLA10, PSL7)
  Tag / fusion protein: GFP (N terminal on insert)
  Cloning method: Restriction Enzyme; 5′ cloning site Eco47III (destroyed during cloning); 3′ cloning site Eco47III (destroyed during cloning)
  Sequencing primers: 5′ n/a; 3′ T7
Terms and licenses: Academic/Nonprofit Terms; Industry Terms: Not Available to Industry
Depositor comments: 7086
How to cite: GFP-CDC12(WT) was a gift from Susan Lindquist (Addgene plasmid # 1168 ; http://n2t.net/addgene:1168 ; RRID:Addgene_1168)
