[The description below was written by a language model from this plasmid's Addgene catalogue record and pLannotate feature annotations shown in this document.]
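Description:
GFP-CDC12(WT) is a yeast expression plasmid built on pRS316, a yeast–E. coli shuttle vector. The CEN6 centromere fused to an autonomously replicating sequence keeps it as a stable, low-copy episome in Saccharomyces cerevisiae. The URA3 marker with its own promoter allows selection in ura3 strains and counterselection with 5-fluoroorotic acid. In bacteria it replicates from a high-copy ColE1/pUC-type origin and is selected with ampicillin through the bla gene. An f1 phage origin and remnants of the pBluescript-derived lacZα/polylinker region, including flanking T3 and T7 promoters, are also present.

The payload is the wild-type budding yeast septin gene CDC12 with GFP fused to its N-terminus. In the annotated 7,178 nt depositor sequence, a GFP(S65T) coding sequence of about 0.7 kb lies immediately upstream of, and on the same strand as, the roughly 1.2 kb CDC12 open reading frame. This fits the catalogue note that GFP was inserted into an existing CDC12(WT) plasmid at an Eco47III site that was destroyed in cloning. The listed insert size of 708 bp appears to correspond to the GFP segment rather than to CDC12 itself. No yeast promoter is annotated. About 270 bp of unannotated sequence separates the polylinker from the GFP start, and the record does not state whether this is native CDC12 upstream sequence or something else.

Cdc12 is a GTPase septin that assembles into the ring and collar of filaments at the mother–bud neck. The fusion therefore serves as a fluorescent reporter of septin localisation and organisation in living yeast. The associated publication concerns dominant gain-of-function mutations in Hsp104, but the record does not explain how the plasmid was used in that study.
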