Features (pLannotate 1.2.2; 21 found; start..end, strand, type, name):
     70..573     -  misc_feature   CEN/ARS: S. cerevisiae CEN6 centromere fused to an autonomously replicating sequence
    610..714     +  promoter       AmpR promoter: bla
    715..1575    +  CDS            AmpR: β-lactamase; bla; confers resistance to ampicillin, carbenicillin, and related antibiotics
   1746..2334    +  rep_origin     ori: high-copy-number ColE1/pMB1/pBR322/pUC origin of replication
   2517..2609    +  CDS            lacI (fragment): lac repressor; lacI; The lac repressor binds to the lac operator to inhibit transcription in E. coli. This inhibition can be relieved by adding lactose or isopropyl-β-D-thiogalactopyranoside (IPTG).
   2622..2643    +  protein_bind   CAP binding site: CAP binding activates transcription in the presence of cAMP. E. coli catabolite activator protein
   2658..2688    +  promoter       lac promoter: promoter for the E. coli lac operon
   2696..2712    +  protein_bind   lac operator: The lac repressor binds to the lac operator to inhibit transcription in E. coli. This inhibition can be relieved by adding lactose or isopropyl-β-D-thiogalactopyranoside (IPTG). lac repressor encoded by lacI
   2757..2775    +  promoter       T3 promoter: promoter for bacteriophage T3 RNA polymerase
   2788..2859    -  misc_feature   MCS (fragment): pBluescript multiple cloning site
   3126..3839    +  CDS            GFP (S65T): GFP (S65T) is a basic (constitutively fluorescent) green fluorescent protein published in 1995, derived from Aequorea victoria.
   3843..5060    +  CDS            CDC12: CDC12_YEAST - Also known as CLA10, PSL7. Experimental evidence at protein level: Swiss-Prot protein existence level 1. Septins are GTPases involved in cytokinesis that assemble early in the cell cycle as a patch at the incipient bud site and form a ring approximate 15 minutes before bud emergence, which transforms into an hour-glass shaped collar of cortical filaments that spans both sides of the mother-bud neck. This collar persists until just before cytokinesis, when it splits into two rings that occupy opposite sides of the neck. The septins at the bud neck serve as a structural scaffold th
   5149..5178    -  misc_feature   MCS (fragment): pBluescript multiple cloning site
   5187..5205    -  promoter       T7 promoter: promoter for bacteriophage T7 RNA polymerase
   5208..5365    +  CDS            lacZα (fragment): LacZα fragment of β-galactosidase; lacZ fragment
   5373..5828    +  rep_origin     f1 ori (sequence partly withheld): f1 bacteriophage origin of replication; arrow indicates direction of (+) strand synthesis
   5829..5880    -  misc_feature   bom (fragment): basis of mobility region from pBR322
   5959..6762    -  CDS            URA3: orotidine-5'-phosphate decarboxylase, required for uracil biosynthesis; S. cerevisiae URA3; yeast auxotrophic marker, counterselectable with 5-fluoroorotic acid (5-FOA)
   6763..6978    -  promoter       URA3 promoter: S. cerevisiae URA3
   6993..7042    -  misc_feature   bom (fragment): basis of mobility region from pBR322
   7144..1       -  CDS            rop (fragment) (across the origin): Rop protein, which maintains plasmids at low copy number; rop
>Addgene plasmid #1168 | GFP-CDC12(WT) | depositor full sequence | sequence record 17 | Author sequence
GACGAAAGGGCCTCGTGATACGCCTATTTTTATAGGTTAATGTCATGATAATAATGGTTTCTTAGGACGG
ATCGCTTGCCTGTAACTTACACGCGCCTCGTATCTTTTAATGATGGAATAATTTGGGAATTTACTCTGTG
TTTATTTATTTTTATGTTTTGTATTTGGATTTTAGAAAGTAAATAAAGAAGGTAGAAGAGTTACGGAATG
AAGAAAAAAAAATAAACAAAGGTTTAAAAAATTTCAACAAAAAGCGTACTTTACATATATATTTATTAGA
CAAGAAAAGCAGATTAAATAGATATACATTCGATTAACGATAAGTAAAATGTAAAATCACAGGATTTTCG
TGTGTGGTCTTCTACACAGACAAGATGAAACAATTCGGCATTAATACCTGAGAGCAGGAAGAGCAAGATA
AAAGGTAGTATTTGTTGGCGATCCCCCTAGAGTCTTTTACATCTTCGGAAAACAAAAACTATTTTTTCTT
TAATTTCTTTTTTTACTTTCTATTTTTAATTTATATATTTATATTAAAAAATTTAAATTATAATTATTTT
TATAGCACGTGATGAAAAGGACCCAGGTGGCACTTTTCGGGGAAATGTGCGCGGAACCCCTATTTGTTTA
TTTTTCTAAATACATTCAAATATGTATCCGCTCATGAGACAATAACCCTGATAAATGCTTCAATAATATT
GAAAAAGGAAGAGTATGAGTATTCAACATTTCCGTGTCGCCCTTATTCCCTTTTTTGCGGCATTTTGCCT
TCCTGTTTTTGCTCACCCAGAAACGCTGGTGAAAGTAAAAGATGCTGAAGATCAGTTGGGTGCACGAGTG
GGTTACATCGAACTGGATCTCAACAGCGGTAAGATCCTTGAGAGTTTTCGCCCCGAAGAACGTTTTCCAA
TGATGAGCACTTTTAAAGTTCTGCTATGTGGCGCGGTATTATCCCGTATTGACGCCGGGCAAGAGCAACT
CGGTCGCCGCATACACTATTCTCAGAATGACTTGGTTGAGTACTCACCAGTCACAGAAAAGCATCTTACG
GATGGCATGACAGTAAGAGAATTATGCAGTGCTGCCATAACCATGAGTGATAACACTGCGGCCAACTTAC
TTCTGACAACGATCGGAGGACCGAAGGAGCTAACCGCTTTTTTGCACAACATGGGGGATCATGTAACTCG
CCTTGATCGTTGGGAACCGGAGCTGAATGAAGCCATACCAAACGACGAGCGTGACACCACGATGCCTGTA
GCAATGGCAACAACGTTGCGCAAACTATTAACTGGCGAACTACTTACTCTAGCTTCCCGGCAACAATTAA
TAGACTGGATGGAGGCGGATAAAGTTGCAGGACCACTTCTGCGCTCGGCCCTTCCGGCTGGCTGGTTTAT
TGCTGATAAATCTGGAGCCGGTGAGCGTGGGTCTCGCGGTATCATTGCAGCACTGGGGCCAGATGGTAAG
CCCTCCCGTATCGTAGTTATCTACACGACGGGGAGTCAGGCAACTATGGATGAACGAAATAGACAGATCG
CTGAGATAGGTGCCTCACTGATTAAGCATTGGTAACTGTCAGACCAAGTTTACTCATATATACTTTAGAT
TGATTTAAAACTTCATTTTTAATTTAAAAGGATCTAGGTGAAGATCCTTTTTGATAATCTCATGACCAAA
ATCCCTTAACGTGAGTTTTCGTTCCACTGAGCGTCAGACCCCGTAGAAAAGATCAAAGGATCTTCTTGAG
ATCCTTTTTTTCTGCGCGTAATCTGCTGCTTGCAAACAAAAAAACCACCGCTACCAGCGGTGGTTTGTTT
GCCGGATCAAGAGCTACCAACTCTTTTTCCGAAGGTAACTGGCTTCAGCAGAGCGCAGATACCAAATACT
GTCCTTCTAGTGTAGCCGTAGTTAGGCCACCACTTCAAGAACTCTGTAGCACCGCCTACATACCTCGCTC
TGCTAATCCTGTTACCAGTGGCTGCTGCCAGTGGCGATAAGTCGTGTCTTACCGGGTTGGACTCAAGACG
ATAGTTACCGGATAAGGCGCAGCGGTCGGGCTGAACGGGGGGTTCGTGCACACAGCCCAGCTTGGAGCGA
ACGACCTACACCGAACTGAGATACCTACAGCGTGAGCTATGAGAAAGCGCCACGCTTCCCGAAGGGAGAA
AGGCGGACAGGTATCCGGTAAGCGGCAGGGTCGGAACAGGAGAGCGCACGAGGGAGCTTCCAGGGGGAAA
CGCCTGGTATCTTTATAGTCCTGTCGGGTTTCGCCACCTCTGACTTGAGCGTCGATTTTTGTGATGCTCG
TCAGGGGGGCGGAGCCTATGGAAAAACGCCAGCAACGCGGCCTTTTTACGGTTCCTGGCCTTTTGCTGGC
CTTTTGCTCACATGTTCTTTCCTGCGTTATCCCCTGATTCTGTGGATAACCGTATTACCGCCTTTGAGTG
AGCTGATACCGCTCGCCGCAGCCGAACGACCGAGCGCAGCGAGTCAGTGAGCGAGGAAGCGGAAGAGCGC
CCAATACGCAAACCGCCTCTCCCCGCGCGTTGGCCGATTCATTAATGCAGCTGGCACGACAGGTTTCCCG
ACTGGAAAGCGGGCAGTGAGCGCAACGCAATTAATGTGAGTTACCTCACTCATTAGGCACCCCAGGCTTT
ACACTTTATGCTTCCGGCTCGTATGTTGTGTGGAATTGTGAGCGGATAACAATTTCACACAGGAAACAGC
TATGACCATGATTACGCCAAGCTCGGAATTAACCCTCACTAAAGGGAACAAAAGCTGGGTACCGGGCCCC
CCCTCGAGGTCGACGGTATCGATAAGCTTGATATCGAATTCCTGCAGCCCGGGGGATCCGATGCAGTATC
ACGATTAGCAATTCAGCTATGAGTTATGTTGCTCTTTGTTTTGTTTATGGAAATTGTCCTATGGTAAGTC
TCTTTTTTTTGCAATCGTGATTACAGAAAAAAAACAGGGCGCTGGAAAAGTGAAGAATCCGAAATTTTTT
TCGAAATCACCATTGTTTGTTTTGAGTAGATCAAAGTCTTGAAAGGTGCAGCAAGATATAGGATCTTGAC
CTGAAGAGTATTGATAACGAACTACATCACATATTGTATCAAATAATGAGCAAAGGAGAAGAACTTTTCA
CTGGAGTTGTCCCAATTCTTGTTGAATTAGATGGTGATGTTAATGGGCACAAATTTTCTGTCAGTGGAGA
GGGTGAAGGTGATGCAACATACGGAAAACTTACCCTTAAATTTATTTGCACTACTGGAAAACTACCTGTT
CCATGGCCAACACTTGTCACTACTTTTACGTATGGTGTTCAATGCTTTTCAAGATACCCAGATCATATGA
AACGGCATGACTTTTTCAAGAGTGCCATGCCCGAAGGTTATGTACAGGAAAGAACTATATTTTTCAAAGA
TGACGGGAACTACAAGACACGTGCTGAAGTCAAGTTTGAAGGTGATACCCTTGTTAATAGAATCGAGTTA
AAAGGTATTGATTTTAAAGAAGATGGAAACATTCTTGGACACAAATTGGAATACAACTATAACTCACACA
ATGTATACATCATGGCAGACAAACAAAAGAATGGAATCAAAGTTAACTTCAAAATTAGACACAACATTGA
AGATGGAAGCGTTCAACTAGCAGACCATTATCAACAAAATACTCCAATTGGCGATGGCCCTGTCCTTTTA
CCAGACAACCATTACCTGTCCACACAATCTGCCCTTTCGAAAGATCCCAACGAAAAGAGAGACCACATGG
TCCTTCTTGAGTTTGTAACAGCTGCTGGGATTACACATGGCATGGATGAACTATACAAAGGATCCGCTGC
CACTGCGACTGCTGCCCCTGTTCCTCCTCCTGTAGGGATATCCAATCTTCCCAACCAGCGTTATAAAATT
GTTAATGAAGAAGGTGGTACATTCACCGTGATGTTATGTGGTGAGAGCGGATTGGGTAAAACTACATTTA
TTAATACCTTATTTCAGACTGTCTTGAAAAGGGCAGATGGTCAGCAACACCGCCAAGAACCCATCAGAAA
GACTGTAGAAATCGACATCACAAGAGCTTTGCTGGAAGAGAAGCATTTCGAATTACGCGTTAATGTCATC
GACACCCCAGGTTTTGGAGATAACGTGAATAACAACAAAGCCTGGCAACCATTGGTGGATTTTATTGATG
ATCAACACGATTCTTATATGCGTCAAGAGCAGCAACCGTACCGTACTAAGAAATTTGACTTGAGAGTTCA
TGCCGTTCTGTACTTCATCAGGCCCACTGGACATGGTTTAAAGCCAATTGACATTGAGACTATGAAGAGA
TTGTCAACCAGAGCCAATCTGATTCCAGTTATTGCGAAAGCTGATACATTGACTGCCCAAGAATTACAAC
AGTTCAAGTCCAGAATCAGGCAAGTAATAGAAGCTCAAGAAATTCGTATTTTCACGCCTCCATTAGACGC
TGATTCTAAGGAAGATGCCAAAAGTGGCAGTAATCCAGATTCTGCCGCTGTTGAACATGCAAGACAGTTG
ATAGAAGCAATGCCATTTGCCATAGTAGGGTCTGAAAAAAAATTTGACAATGGGCAAGGCACTCAGGTAG
TTGCAAGGAAGTATCCTTGGGGACTTGTGGAAATCGAAAACGATTCTCATTGTGATTTCCGTAAGCTCAG
AGCCCTGTTACTGAGGACTTATCTATTAGATTTGATTTCTACCACCCAAGAAATGCATTACGAAACATAC
AGAAGATTAAGACTTGAGGGTCACGAGAACACCGGGGAGGGGAATGAAGATTTCACTCTTCCAGCAATTG
CACCAGCAAGGAAATTGTCACACAATCCTAGATACAAAGAAGAAGAAAATGCATTGAAGAAGTATTTCAC
TGACCAAGTCAAAGCTGAGGAGCAAAGATTTAGACAATGGGAGCAAAACATTGTTAACGAAAGAATCAGA
CTGAACGGTGACTTGGAAGAAATTCAAGGAAAGGTAAAAAAACTAGAAGAGCAGGTCAAAAGCTTGCAAG
TAAAAAAATCCCATTTAAAATGATGATTAATTAATGTCTTCCTCTTTGTCTCGTCAATTTCAACGCCTAT
CTCTTTGTCTCTTCTTTTGTCGCAGCAATACGCACATATCTAGAGCGGCCGCCACCGCGGTGGAGCTCCA
ATTCGCCCTATAGTGAGTCGTATTACAATTCACTGGCCGTCGTTTTACAACGTCGTGACTGGGAAAACCC
TGGCGTTACCCAACTTAATCGCCTTGCAGCACATCCCCCTTTCGCCAGCTGGCGTAATAGCGAAGAGGCC
CGCACCGATCGCCCTTCCCAACAGTTGCGCAGCCTGAATGGCGAATGGCGCG
[124 nt withheld, positions 5373-5496]
C
[91 nt withheld, positions 5498-5588]
A
[49 nt withheld, positions 5590-5638]
CCTTTGACGTTGGAGTCCACGTTCTTT
[37 nt withheld, positions 5666-5702]
ACCCTATCTCGGTCTATTCTTTTGATTTATAAGGGATTTTGCCGATTTCGGCCTATTGGTTAAAAAATGA
GCTGATTTAACAAAAATTTAACGCGAATTTTAACAAAATATTAACGTTTACAATTTCCTGATGCGGTATT
TTCTCCTTACGCATCTGTGCGGTATTTCACACCGCATAGGGTAATAACTGATATAATTAAATTGAAGCTC
TAATTTGTGAGTTTAGTATACATGCATTTACTTATAATACAGTTTTTTAGTTTTGCTGGCCGCATCTTCT
CAAATATGCTTCCCAGCCTGCTTTTCTGTAACGTTCACCCTCTACCTTAGCATCCCTTCCCTTTGCAAAT
AGTCCTCTTCCAACAATAATAATGTCAGATCCTGTAGAGACCACATCATCCACGGTTCTATACTGTTGAC
CCAATGCGTCTCCCTTGTCATCTAAACCCACACCGGGTGTCATAATCAACCAATCGTAACCTTCATCTCT
TCCACCCATGTCTCTTTGAGCAATAAAGCCGATAACAAAATCTTTGTCGCTCTTCGCAATGTCAACAGTA
CCCTTAGTATATTCTCCAGTAGATAGGGAGCCCTTGCATGACAATTCTGCTAACATCAAAAGGCCTCTAG
GTTCCTTTGTTACTTCTTCTGCCGCCTGCTTCAAACCGCTAACAATACCTGGGCCCACCACACCGTGTGC
ATTCGTAATGTCTGCCCATTCTGCTATTCTGTATACACCCGCAGAGTACTGCAATTTGACTGTATTACCA
ATGTCAGCAAATTTTCTGTCTTCGAAGAGTAAAAAATTGTACTTGGCGGATAATGCCTTTAGCGGCTTAA
CTGTGCCCTCCATGGAAAAATCAGTCAAGATATCCACATGTGTTTTTAGTAAACAAATTTTGGGACCTAA
TGCTTCAACTAACTCCAGTAATTCCTTGGTGGTACGAACATCCAATGAAGCACACAAGTTTGTTTGCTTT
TCGTGCATGATATTAAATAGCTTGGCAGCAACAGGACTAGGATGAGTAGCAGCACGTTCCTTATATGTAG
CTTTCGACATGATTTATCTTCGTTTCCTGCAGGTTTTTGTTCTGTGCAGTTGGGTTAAGAATACTGGGCA
ATTTCATGTTTCTTCAACACTACATATGCGTATATATACCAATCTAAGTCTGTGCTCCTTCCTTCGTTCT
TCCTTCTGTTCGGAGATTACCGAATCAAAAAAATTTCAAAGAAACCGAAATCAAAAAAAAGAATAAAAAA
AAAATGATGAATTGAATTGAAAAGCTGTGGTATGGTGCACTCTCAGTACAATCTGCTCTGATGCCGCATA
GTTAAGCCAGCCCCGACACCCGCCAACACCCGCTGACGCGCCCTGACGGGCTTGTCTGCTCCCGGCATCC
GCTTACAGACAAGCTGTGACCGTCTCCGGGAGCTGCATGTGTCAGAGGTTTTCACCGTCATCACCGAAAC
GCGCGA
