>Addgene plasmid #1168 | GFP-CDC12(WT) | addgene partial sequence | sequence record 16461 | T7 5'-TAATACGACTCACTATAGGG-3'
GCGTATTTGCTGCGACAAAAGAAGAGACAAAGAGATAGGCGTTGAAATTGACGAGACAAAGAGGAAGACA
TTAATTAATCATCATTTTAAATGGGATTTTTTTACTTGCAAGCTTTTGACCTGCTCTTCTAGTTTTTTTA
CCTTTCCTTGAATTTCTTCCAAGTCACCGTTCAGTCTGATTCTTTCGTTAACAATGTTTTGCTCCCATTG
TCTAAATCTTTGCTCCTCAGCTTTGACTTGGTCAGTGAAATACTTCTTCAATGCATTTTCTTCTTCTTTG
TATCTAGGATTGTGTGACAATTTCCTTGCTGGTGCAATTGCTGGAAGAGTGAAATCTTCATTCCCCTCCC
CGGTGTTCTCGTGACCCTCAAGTCTTAATCTTCTGTATGTTTCGTAATGCATTTCTTGGGTGGTAGAAAT
CAAATCTAATAGATAAGTCCTCAGTAACAGGGCTCTGAGCTTACGGAAATCACAATGAGAATCGTTTTCG
ATTTCCACAAGTCCCCAAGGATACTTCCTTGCAACTACCTGAGTGCCTTGCCCATTGTCAAATTTTTTTT
CAGACCCTACTATGGCAAATGGCATTGCTTCTATCAACTGTCTTGCATGTTCAACAGCGGCAGAATCTGG
ATTACTGCCACTTTTGGCATCTTCCTTAGAATCAGCGTCTAATGGAGGCGTGAAAATACGAATTTCTTGA
GCTTCTATTACTTGCCTGATTCTGGACTTGAACTGTTGTAATTCTTGGGCAGTCAATGTATCAGCTTTCG
CAATACTGGGATC
